Addgene plasmid #58401: pCMV-HA-mIFITM3-K83A
Purpose: Expresses murine IFITM3-K83A with an N-terminal HA tag in mammalian cells
Depositing lab: Howard Hang & Jacob Yount. Publication: S-palmitoylation and ubiquitination differentially regulate interferon-induced transmembrane protein 3 (IFITM3)-mediated resistance to influenza virus. Yount JS, Karssemeijer RA, Hang HC. J Biol Chem. 2012 Jun 1;287(23):19631-41. doi: 10.1074/jbc.M112.362095. Epub 2012 Apr 17. PubMed 22511783.
Backbone
  Vector backbone: pCMV-HA
  Backbone manufacturer: clontech
  Backbone size w/o insert (bp): 3800
  Total vector size (bp): 4211
  Vector type: Mammalian Expression
Growth in bacteria
  Bacterial resistance: Ampicillin, 100 μg/mL
  Growth temperature: 37°C
  Growth strain: DH5alpha
  Copy number: High Copy
Gene/Insert
  Gene/Insert name: IFITM3
  Species: M. musculus (mouse)
  Mutation: Lysine 83 to Alanine
  Entrez Gene: Ifitm3 (a.k.a. 1110004C05Rik, Cd225, Cdw217, DSPA2b, Fgls, IP15, mil-1)
  Promoter: CMV IE
  Tag / fusion protein: HA (N terminal on backbone)
  Cloning method: Restriction Enzyme; 5′ cloning site EcoRI (not destroyed); 3′ cloning site SalI (not destroyed)
  Sequencing primers: 5′ GATCCGGTACTAGAGGAACTGAAAAAC
Terms and licenses: Academic/Nonprofit Terms; Industry Terms: Not Available to Industry
How to cite: pCMV-HA-mIFITM3-K83A was a gift from Howard Hang & Jacob Yount (Addgene plasmid # 58401 ; http://n2t.net/addgene:58401 ; RRID:Addgene_58401)
