[The description below was written by a language model from this plasmid's Addgene catalogue record.]
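Description:
pCMV-HA-mIFITM3-K83A is a mammalian expression plasmid built on the commercial pCMV-HA backbone, with a total recorded size of about 4.2 kb (a 3.8 kb backbone plus a short insert of roughly 400 bp). It is maintained in E. coli as a high-copy plasmid under ampicillin selection. The record does not list a mammalian selection marker or provide a feature table, so the replication origin, polyadenylation signal and other backbone elements are not documented here. The construct is best regarded as a tool for transient transfection.

The payload is the mouse Ifitm3 coding sequence, encoding interferon-induced transmembrane protein 3, cloned between EcoRI and SalI sites that both remain intact. Transcription is driven by the cytomegalovirus immediate-early promoter, which gives strong constitutive expression in most mammalian cell lines. The backbone supplies an HA epitope tag fused in frame to the N terminus of the protein, allowing detection or immunoprecipitation with anti-HA antibodies without the need for an IFITM3-specific reagent.

The insert carries a single point mutation replacing lysine 83 with alanine, which removes that lysine as a potential site of modification. The associated study examined how S-palmitoylation and ubiquitination differentially regulate IFITM3-mediated resistance to influenza virus, so this mutant was presumably made to test the contribution of an individual lysine to IFITM3 ubiquitination and antiviral activity, likely in comparison with wild-type and other mutant versions. The record itself does not describe the phenotype of the K83A substitution.
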