>Addgene plasmid #58401 | pCMV-HA-mIFITM3-K83A | addgene partial sequence | sequence record 95818 | pcDL-F 5'-GTTGCCTTTACTTCTAGGCCT-3'
CGCGGGCCCACCATGTACCCATACGATGTTCCAGATTACGCTCTTATGGCCATGGAGGCCCGAATTCCCA
TGAACCACACTTCTCAAGCCTTCATCACCGCTGCCAGTGGAGGACAGCCCCCAAACTACGAAAGAATCAA
GGAAGAATATGAGGTGGCTGAGATGGGGGCACCGCACGGATCGGCTTCTGTCAGAACTACTGTGATCAAC
ATGCCCAGAGAGGTGTCGGTGCCTGACCATGTGGTCTGGTCCCTGTTCAATACACTCTTCATGAACTTCT
GCTGCCTGGGCTTCATAGCCTATGCCTACTCCGTGGCGTCTAGGGATCGGAAGATGGTGGGTGATGTGAC
TGGAGCCCAGGCCTACGCCTCCACTGCTAAGTGCCTGAACATCAGCACCTTGGTCCTCAGCATCCTGATG
GTTGTTATCACCATTGTTAGTGTCATCATCATTGTTCTTAACGCTCAAAACCTTCACACTTAAGTCGACC
GAGATCTCTCGAGGTACCGCGGCCGCGGGGATCCAGACATGATAAGATACATTGATGAGTTTGGACAAAC
CACAACTAGAATGCAGTGAAAAAAATGCTTTATTTGTGAAATTTGTGATGCTATTGCTTTATTTGTAACC
ATTATAAGCTGCAATAAACAAGTTAACAACAACAATTGCATTCATTTTATGTTTCAGGTTCAGGGGGAGG
TGTGGGAGGTTTTTTCGGATCCTCTAGAGTCGATCTGCAGGCATGCTAGCTTGGCGTAATCATGGTCATA
GCTGTTTCCTGTGTGAAATTG
