>Addgene plasmid #58401 | pCMV-HA-mIFITM3-K83A | addgene partial sequence | sequence record 95821 | EBV-rev 5'-GTGGTTTGTCCAAACTCATC-3'
TGTCTGGATCCCCGCGGCCGCGGTACCTCGAGAGATCTCGGTCGACTTAAGTGTGAAGGTTTTGAGCGTT
AAGAACAATGATGATGACACTAACAATGGTGATAACAACCATCAGGATGCTGAGGACCAAGGTGCTGATG
TTCAGGCACTTAGCAGTGGAGGCGTAGGCCTGGGCTCCAGTCACATCACCCACCATCTTCCGATCCCTAG
ACGCCACGGAGTAGGCATAGGCTATGAAGCCCAGGCAGCAGAAGTTCATGAAGAGTGTATTGAACAGGGA
CCAGACCACATGGTCAGGCACCGACACCTCTCTGGGCATGTTGATCACAGTAGTTCTGACAGAAGCCGAT
CCGTGCGGTGCCCCCATCTCAGCCACCTCATATTCTTCCTTGATTCTTTCGTAGTTTGGGGGCTGTCCTC
CACTGGCAGCGGTGATGAAGGCTTGAGAAGTGTGGTTCATGGGAATTCGGGCCTCCATGGCCATAAGAGC
GTAATCTGGAACATCGTATGGGTACATGGTGGGCCCGCGGGTACAATTCCGCAGCTTTTAGAGCAGAAGT
AACACTTCCGTACAGGCCTAGAAGTAAAGGCAACATCCACTGAGGAGCAGTTCTTTGATTTGCACCACCA
CCGGATCCGGGACCTGAAATAAAAGACAAAAAGACTAAACTTACCAGTTAACTTTCTGGTTTTTCAGTTC
CTCTAGTACCGGATCCTCTAGAGTCCGGAGGCTGGATCGGTCCCGGTGTCTTCTATGGAGGTCAAAACAG
CGTGGATGGCGTCTCCAGGCGATCTGACGGTTCACTAAACGAGCTCTGCTTATATAGACCTCCCACCGTA
CACGCCTACCGCCCATTTGCGTCAATGGG
